>Addgene plasmid #145739 | pGBW-m4046728 | addgene full sequence | sequence record 313546 | Addgene NGS Result
TAATACGACTCACTATAGGGGAATTGTGAGCGGATAACAATTCCCCTCTAGAAATAATTTTGTTTAACTT
TAAGAAGGAGACTCTTCTATGTACTCATTCGTTTCGGAAGAGACAGGTACGTTAATAGTTAATAGCGTAC
TTCTTTTTCTTGCTTTCGTGGTATTCTTGCTAGTTACACTAGCCATCCTTACTGCGCTTCGATTGTGTGC
GTACTGCTGCAATATTGTTAACGTGAGTCTTGTAAAACCTTCTTTTTACGTTTACTCTCGTGTTAAAAAT
CTGAATTCTTCTAGAGTTCCTGATCTTCTGGTCGAGAACCTGTACTTTCAAAGCTGGAGCCATCCGCAGT
TTGAAAAATAACCGGCTTATCGGTCAGTTTCACCTGATTTACGTAAAAACCCGCTTCGGCGGGTTTTTGC
TTTTGGAGGGGCAGAAAGATGAATGACTGTCCACGACGCTATACCCAAAAGAAAAAGCTTGAGATCCTTT
TTTTCTGCGCGTAATCTGCTGCTTGCAAACAAAAAAACCACCGCTACCAGCGGTGGTTTGTTTGCCGGAT
CAAGAGCTACCAACTCTTTTTCCGAAGGTAACTGGCTTCAGCAGAGCGCAGATACCAAATACTGTTCTTC
TAGTGTAGCCGTAGTTAGGCCACCACTTCAAGAACTCTGTAGCACCGCCTACATACCTCGCTCTGCTAAT
CCTGTTACCAGTGGCTGCTGCCAGTGGCGATAAGTCGTGTCTTACCGGGTTGGACTCAAGACGATAGTTA
CCGGATAAGGCGCAGCGGTCGGGCTGAACGGGGGGTTCGTGCACACAGCCCAGCTTGGAGCGAACGACCT
ACACCGAACTGAGATACCTACAGCGTGAGCTATGAGAAAGCGCCACGCTTCCCGAAGGGAGAAAGGCGGA
CAGGTATCCGGTAAGCGGCAGGGTCGGAACAGGAGAGCGCACGAGGGAGCTTCCAGGGGGAAACGCCTGG
TATCTTTATAGTCCTGTCGGGTTTCGCCACCTCTGACTTGAGCGTCGATTTTTGTGATGCTCGTCAGGGG
GGCGGAGCCTATGGAAATTGATCGGGCACGTAAGAGGTTCCAACTTTCACCATAATGAAATAAGATCACT
ACCGGGCGTATTTTTTGAGTTATCGAGATTTTCAGGAGCTAAGGAAGCTAAAATGGAGAAAAAAATCACT
GGATATACCACCGTTGATATATCCCAATGGCATCGTAAAGAACATTTTGAGGCATTTCAGTCAGTTGCTC
AATGTACCTATAACCAGACCGTTCAGCTGGATATTACGGCCTTTTTAAAGACCGTAAAGAAAAATAAGCA
CAAGTTTTATCCGGCCTTTATTCACATTCTTGCCCGCCTGATGAATGCTCATCCGGAATTTCGTATGGCA
ATGAAAGACGGTGAGCTGGTGATATGGGATAGTGTTCACCCTTGTTACACCGTTTTCCATGAGCAAACTG
AAACGTTTTCATCGCTCTGGAGTGAATACCACGACGATTTCCGGCAGTTTCTACACATATATTCGCAAGA
TGTGGCGTGTTACGGTGAAAACCTGGCCTATTTCCCTAAAGGGTTTATTGAGAATATGTTTTTCGTTTCA
GCCAATCCCTGGGTGAGTTTCACCAGTTTTGATTTAAACGTGGCCAATATGGACAACTTCTTCGCCCCCG
TTTTCACCATGGGCAAATATTATACGCAAGGCGACAAGGTGCTGATGCCGCTGGCGATTCAGGTTCATCA
TGCCGTTTGTGATGGCTTCCATGTCGGCAGAATGCTTAATGAATTACAACAGTACTGCGATGAGTGGCAG
GGCGGGGCGTAATTTGATATCGAGCTCGCTTGGACTCCTGTTGATAGATCCAGTAATGACCTCAGAACTC
CATCTGGATTTGTTCAGAACGCTCGGTTGCCGCCGGGCGTTTTTTATTGGTCATCGATCTCGATCCCGCG
AAAT
Features (pLannotate 1.2.2; 8 found; start..end, strand, type, name):
      1..19      +  promoter       T7 promoter: promoter for bacteriophage T7 RNA polymerase
     20..44      +  protein_bind   lac operator: The lac repressor binds to the lac operator to inhibit transcription in E. coli. This inhibition can be relieved by adding lactose or isopropyl-β-D-thiogalactopyranoside (IPTG). lac repressor encoded by lacI
     59..81      +  RBS            RBS: efficient ribosome binding site from bacteriophage T7 gene 10 (Olins and Rangwala, 1989)
     89..313     +  CDS            E: VEMP_SARS2 - Experimental evidence at protein level: Swiss-Prot protein existence level 1. Plays a central role in virus morphogenesis and assembly. Acts as a viroporin and self-assembles in host membranes forming pentameric protein-lipid pores that allow ion transport. Also plays a role in the induction of apoptosis (By similarity). Regulates the localization of S protein at cis-Golgi, the place of virus budding (PubMed:33229438). May act by slowing down the cell secretory pathway (PubMed:33229438). May interfere with tight-junction stability by interacting with host MPP5. This would result i
    479..1067    +  rep_origin     ori: high-copy-number ColE1/pMB1/pBR322/pUC origin of replication
   1075..1172    +  promoter       cat promoter: promoter of the E. coli cat gene encoding chloramphenicol acetyltransferase
   1173..1829    +  CDS            cat: CAT_ECOLX - Experimental evidence at protein level: Swiss-Prot protein existence level 1. This enzyme is an effector of chloramphenicol resistance in bacteria. From Escherichia coli. This protein is used as a marker in many commonly used cloning vectors, such as pACYC184.
   1903..1937    +  terminator     lambda t0 terminator: minimal transcription terminator from phage lambda (Scholtissek and Grosse, 1987)
