[The description below was written by a language model from this plasmid's Addgene catalogue record and pLannotate feature annotations shown in this document.]
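Description:
pGBW-m4046728 is a very compact bacterial expression plasmid (about 2 kb in the sequenced record) built for producing the SARS-CoV-2 envelope (E) protein in E. coli. The minimal backbone consists essentially of a high-copy ColE1/pUC-type origin of replication and a chloramphenicol acetyltransferase (cat) gene driven by its native promoter, so the plasmid is maintained under chloramphenicol selection. A lambda t0 terminator lies downstream of the resistance cassette.

The expression unit begins with a T7 promoter immediately followed by a lac operator, then the efficient ribosome binding site from phage T7 gene 10 and an ATG start codon. This arrangement requires a host supplying T7 RNA polymerase, and transcription is held off by lac repressor until induced with IPTG or lactose. No lacI gene is annotated on the plasmid, so the repressor would presumably have to come from the host. The insert is the wild-type E coding sequence, a small protein that acts as a viroporin, assembling into pentameric ion-conducting pores in membranes and contributing to virus morphogenesis and assembly. The listing of E. coli K-12 alongside the virus under species may reflect the intended expression host, although the record does not explain it.

According to the catalogue entry, the backbone supplies a C-terminal TEV-cleavable StrepII tag, which would allow affinity purification on Strep-Tactin resin and subsequent tag removal. These elements were not picked up in the automated feature table, nor was a terminator directly downstream of the E coding sequence. The construct is suited to recombinant production of E protein for biochemical, structural or antibody-related studies.
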