Addgene plasmid #145739: pGBW-m4046728
Purpose: Bacterial Expression plasmid for SARS-CoV-2 E (envelope)
Depositing lab: Ginkgo Bioworks & Benjie Chen. Depositing organization: Ginkgo Bioworks.
Backbone
  Vector backbone: ori-013 - marker | cmR
  Backbone size w/o insert (bp): 1462
  Vector type: Bacterial Expression
Growth in bacteria
  Bacterial resistance: Chloramphenicol, 25 μg/mL
  Growth temperature: 30°C
  Growth strain: DH5alpha
  Copy number: High Copy
Gene/Insert
  Gene/Insert name: SARS-CoV-2 E (envelope) (alt names: envelope protein; E protein)
  Species: Escherichia coli str. K-12 substr. MG1655; Severe acute respiratory syndrome coronavirus 2
  Insert size (bp): 221
  Mutation: wt
  Entrez Gene: E (a.k.a. GU280_gp04)
  Promoter: Promoter | pT7 ; Operator | lacO ; RBS | T7_rbs ; Start Codon | ATG
  Tag / fusion protein: Cleavable TEV;StrepII (C terminal on backbone)
  Cloning method: Unknown
Resource information
  A portion of this plasmid was derived from a plasmid made by: GinkgoBioworks
Depositor comments: NCBI Reference Sequence: YP_009724392.1
How to cite: pGBW-m4046728 was a gift from Ginkgo Bioworks & Benjie Chen (Addgene plasmid # 145739 ; http://n2t.net/addgene:145739 ; RRID:Addgene_145739)
